>Addgene plasmid #220287 | pTYC3_pPromALB_enh50363_FireflyLuc | addgene full sequence | sequence record 437246 | Addgene NGS Result
GGCCTAACTGGCCGGTACCCTCATCTCAAATGACTACAGCATGTGTCATGTTGACACAAAAGCTAGCCAG
TCCAGAAACCCAGGAGCTCCATCTGCTCTGCCAGGTTTCGCCTCTGTCCACCTGACTTCTGAGCCTCACT
ACTCTCTTGCCTCTCCTTTTTTCTCCTCCCTTTTCTCCCATCTATGGCTATCATGGGCCAGAGAGTGAAA
TGGGGGCTCTGGAGAAATTATATCTGCAGACCTTAAAAAAACCTGGATCAGGGAATGAACAGGCAGAGAC
AAACAAAAGATCATGGGACACTACTCTTGTCAAGCCAAATGTAATCACGTTTACCCAGGACATAAAGAAC
ATACAGAGAGGCCTCCATAATTTAAGATTAGACATGTAAATACACCCCAGACATGTAAGAATAGATTAGG
TAGCACATCTAGACTCAGACACAGAAATACACATCCGTACATTCATCTCAGAAATGACCTTTCAGGTATT
AAAAGCGTACAGCACACCCGCAGTCTCTTGTCCCAGTAAGTGAACAGACAAAACTGAGCTGACAAGGGCA
CACCCACCTCCATAAAACAAGAAGCATCACTCCCAGTGCCCTTTTGTCCTATGTATCTGTTTCATGGTGT
CCTTGCCAACATCTACAGTGAGGGTAAGGGAATGAGGAGTGAGCAGCCAAAGCAGGGAGTTGCTATGGCT
CCTCACGCTCTGGACAATGAGAGACAGGAGGCGGGAACAGCTGAAGTTGCATAACTGAGTGGAGAGGCGG
GGCCAGCATAAAAGATCCTGCTGGAGCGTGGAGTGAAGTCAACATTGGTTAGACCAGGACCATGGAGCCC
AGTGTCCTGCTCCTCCTTGCTCTCCTTGTGGGCTTCTTGTTACTCTTAGCCAGGGGACACCCAAAGTCCC
GTGGCAACTTCCCACCAGGACCCCGTCCCCTGCCCCTCTTGGGGAACCTCTTGCAGATGGACAGAGGAGG
CCTCCTCAAGTCTTTTATTCAGGTGAGCTCGAGGATATCAAGATCTGGCCTCGGCGGCCAAGCTTTGCTC
AAATGGGAGACAAAGAGATTAAGCTCTTATGTAAAATTTGCTGTTTTACATAACTTTAATGAATGGACAA
AGTCTTGTGCATGGGGGTGGGGGTGGGGTTAGAGGGGAACAGCTCCAGATGGCAAACATACGCAAGGGAT
TTAGTCAAACAACTTTTTGGCAAAGATGGTATGATTTTGTAATGGGGTAGGAACCAATGAAATGCGAGGT
AAGTATGGTTAATAATCTACAGTTATTGGTTAAAGAAGTATATTAGAGCGAGTCTTTCTGCACACAGATC
ACCTTCCTATCAACCCCACTAGCCTCTGGCAAAAAGCTTGGCAATCCGGTACTGTTGGTAAAGCCACCAT
GGAAGATGCCAAAAACATTAAGAAGGGCCCAGCGCCATTCTACCCACTCGAAGACGGGACCGCCGGCGAG
CAGCTGCACAAAGCCATGAAGCGCTACGCCCTGGTGCCCGGCACCATCGCCTTTACCGACGCACATATCG
AGGTGGACATTACCTACGCCGAGTACTTCGAGATGAGCGTTCGGCTGGCAGAAGCTATGAAGCGCTATGG
GCTGAATACAAACCATCGGATCGTGGTGTGCAGCGAGAATAGCTTGCAGTTCTTCATGCCCGTGTTGGGT
GCCCTGTTCATCGGTGTGGCTGTGGCCCCAGCTAACGACATCTACAACGAGCGCGAGCTGCTGAACAGCA
TGGGCATCAGCCAGCCCACCGTCGTATTCGTGAGCAAGAAAGGGCTGCAAAAGATCCTCAACGTGCAAAA
GAAGCTACCGATCATACAAAAGATCATCATCATGGATAGCAAGACCGACTACCAGGGCTTCCAAAGCATG
TACACCTTCGTGACTTCCCATTTGCCACCCGGCTTCAACGAGTACGACTTCGTGCCCGAGAGCTTCGACC
GGGACAAAACCATCGCCCTGATCATGAACAGTAGTGGCAGTACCGGATTGCCCAAGGGCGTAGCCCTACC
GCACCGCACCGCTTGTGTCCGATTCAGTCATGCCCGCGACCCCATCTTCGGCAACCAGATCATCCCCGAC
ACCGCTATCCTCAGCGTGGTGCCATTTCACCACGGCTTCGGCATGTTCACCACGCTGGGCTACTTGATCT
GCGGCTTTCGGGTCGTGCTCATGTACCGCTTCGAGGAGGAGCTATTCTTGCGCAGCTTGCAAGACTATAA
GATTCAATCTGCCCTGCTGGTGCCCACACTATTTAGCTTCTTCGCTAAGAGCACTCTCATCGACAAGTAC
GACCTAAGCAACTTGCACGAGATCGCCAGCGGCGGGGCGCCGCTCAGCAAGGAGGTAGGTGAGGCCGTGG
CCAAACGCTTCCACCTACCAGGCATCCGCCAGGGCTACGGCCTGACAGAAACAACCAGCGCCATTCTGAT
CACCCCCGAAGGGGACGACAAGCCTGGCGCAGTAGGCAAGGTGGTGCCCTTCTTCGAGGCTAAGGTGGTG
GACTTGGACACCGGTAAGACACTGGGTGTGAACCAGCGCGGCGAGCTGTGCGTCCGTGGCCCCATGATCA
TGAGCGGCTACGTTAACAACCCCGAGGCTACAAACGCTCTCATCGACAAGGACGGCTGGCTGCACAGCGG
CGACATCGCCTACTGGGACGAGGACGAGCACTTCTTCATCGTGGACCGGCTGAAGAGCCTGATCAAATAC
AAGGGCTACCAGGTAGCCCCAGCCGAACTGGAGAGCATCCTGCTGCAACACCCCAACATCTTCGACGCCG
GGGTCGCCGGCCTGCCCGACGACGATGCCGGCGAGCTGCCCGCCGCAGTCGTCGTGCTGGAACACGGTAA
AACCATGACCGAGAAGGAGATCGTGGACTATGTGGCCAGCCAGGTTACAACCGCCAAGAAGCTGCGCGGT
GGTGTTGTGTTCGTGGACGAGGTGCCTAAAGGACTGACCGGCAAGTTGGACGCCCGCAAGATCCGCGAGA
TTCTCATTAAGGCCAAGAAGGGCGGCAAGATCGCCGTGTAATAATTCTAGAGTCGGGGCGGCCGGCCGCT
TCGAGCAGACATGATAAGATACATTGATGAGTTTGGACAAACCACAACTAGAATGCAGTGAAAAAAATGC
TTTATTTGTGAAATTTGTGATGCTATTGCTTTATTTGTAACCATTATAAGCTGCAATAAACAAGTTAACA
ACAACAATTGCATTCATTTTATGTTTCAGGTTCAGGGGGAGGTGTGGGAGGTTTTTTAAAGCAAGTAAAA
CCTCTACAAATGTGGTAAAATCGATAAGGATCCGTCGACCGATGCCCTTGAGAGCCTTCAACCCAGTCAG
CTCCTTCCGGTGGGCGCGGGGCATGACTATCGTCGCCGCACTTATGACTGTCTTCTTTATCATGCAACTC
GTAGGACAGGTGCCGGCAGCGCTCTTCCGCTTCCTCGCTCACTGACTCGCTGCGCTCGGTCGTTCGGCTG
CGGCGAGCGGTATCAGCTCACTCAAAGGCGGTAATACGGTTATCCACAGAATCAGGGGATAACGCAGGAA
AGAACATGTGAGCAAAAGGCCAGCAAAAGGCCAGGAACCGTAAAAAGGCCGCGTTGCTGGCGTTTTTCCA
TAGGCTCCGCCCCCCTGACGAGCATCACAAAAATCGACGCTCAAGTCAGAGGTGGCGAAACCCGACAGGA
CTATAAAGATACCAGGCGTTTCCCCCTGGAAGCTCCCTCGTGCGCTCTCCTGTTCCGACCCTGCCGCTTA
CCGGATACCTGTCCGCCTTTCTCCCTTCGGGAAGCGTGGCGCTTTCTCATAGCTCACGCTGTAGGTATCT
CAGTTCGGTGTAGGTCGTTCGCTCCAAGCTGGGCTGTGTGCACGAACCCCCCGTTCAGCCCGACCGCTGC
GCCTTATCCGGTAACTATCGTCTTGAGTCCAACCCGGTAAGACACGACTTATCGCCACTGGCAGCAGCCA
CTGGTAACAGGATTAGCAGAGCGAGGTATGTAGGCGGTGCTACAGAGTTCTTGAAGTGGTGGCCTAACTA
CGGCTACACTAGAAGAACAGTATTTGGTATCTGCGCTCTGCTGAAGCCAGTTACCTTCGGAAAAAGAGTT
GGTAGCTCTTGATCCGGCAAACAAACCACCGCTGGTAGCGGTGGTTTTTTTGTTTGCAAGCAGCAGATTA
CGCGCAGAAAAAAAGGATCTCAAGAAGATCCTTTGATCTTTTCTACGGGGTCTGACGCTCAGTGGAACGA
AAACTCACGTTAAGGGATTTTGGTCATGAGATTATCAAAAAGGATCTTCACCTAGATCCTTTTAAATTAA
AAATGAAGTTTTAAATCAATCTAAAGTATATATGAGTAAACTTGGTCTGACAGCGGCCGCAAATGCTAAA
CCACTGCAGTGGTTACCAGTGCTTGATCAGTGAGGCACCGATCTCAGCGATCTGCCTATTTCGTTCGTCC
ATAGTGGCCTGACTCCCCGTCGTGTAGATCACTACGATTCGTGAGGGCTTACCATCAGGCCCCAGCGCAG
CAATGATGCCGCGAGAGCCGCGTTCACCGGCCCCCGATTTGTCAGCAATGAACCAGCCAGCAGGGAGGGC
CGAGCGAAGAAGTGGTCCTGCTACTTTGTCCGCCTCCATCCAGTCTATGAGCTGCTGTCGTGATGCTAGA
GTAAGAAGTTCGCCAGTGAGTAGTTTCCGAAGAGTTGTGGCCATTGCTACTGGCATCGTGGTATCACGCT
CGTCGTTCGGTATGGCTTCGTTCAACTCTGGTTCCCAGCGGTCAAGCCGGGTCACATGATCACCCATATT
ATGAAGAAATGCAGTCAGCTCCTTAGGGCCTCCGATCGTTGTCAGAAGTAAGTTGGCCGCGGTGTTGTCG
CTCATGGTAATGGCAGCACTACACAATTCTCTTACCGTCATGCCATCCGTAAGATGCTTTTCCGTGACCG
GCGAGTACTCAACCAAGTCGTTTTGTGAGTAGTGTATACGGCGACCAAGCTGCTCTTGCCCGGCGTCTAT
ACGGGACAACACCGCGCCACATAGCAGTACTTTGAAAGTGCTCATCATCGGGAATCGTTCTTCGGGGCGG
AAAGACTCAAGGATCTTGCCGCTATTGAGATCCAGTTCGATATAGCCCACTCTTGCACCCAGTTGATCTT
CAGCATCTTTTACTTTCACCAGCGTTTCGGGGTGTGCAAAAACAGGCAAGCAAAATGCCGCAAAGAAGGG
AATGAGTGCGACACGAAAATGTTGGATGCTCATACTCGTCCTTTTTCAATATTATTGAAGCATTTATCAG
GGTTACTAGTACGTCTCTCAAGGATAAGTAAGTAATATTAAGGTACGGGAGGTATTGGACAGGCCGCAAT
AAAATATCTTTATTTTCATTACATCTGTGTGTTGGTTTTTTGTGTGAATCGATAGTACTAACATACGCTC
TCCATCAAAACAAAACGAAACAAAACAAACTAGCAAAATAGGCTGTCCCCAGTGCAAGTGCAGGTGCCAG
AACATTTCTCT
Features (pLannotate 1.2.2; 11 found; start..end, strand, type, name):
    832..1002    +  CDS            Cyp2b10 (fragment): CP2BA_MOUSE - Also known as Cyp2b-10, Cyp2b20. Experimental evidence at protein level: Swiss-Prot protein existence level 1. Cytochromes P450 are a group of heme-thiolate monooxygenases. In liver microsomes, this enzyme is involved in an NADPH-dependent electron transport pathway. It oxidizes a variety of structurally unrelated compounds, including steroids, fatty acids, and xenobiotics. From Mus musculus (Mouse).
   1133..1149    +  polyA_signal   PGK poly(A) signal (fragment): mouse phosphoglycerate kinase 1 polyadenylation signal
   1399..3051    +  CDS            luciferase: firefly luciferase synthetic luc2 version of the luciferase gene
   3095..3216    -  polyA_signal   SV40 poly(A) signal: SV40 polyadenylation signal
   3239..3307    -  CDS            large T antigen (fragment): large T antigen from SV40 (simian virus 40)
   3323..3455    +  CDS            TcR (fragment): tetracycline efflux protein; tet; confers resistance to tetracycline
   3635..4223    -  rep_origin     ori: high-copy-number ColE1/pMB1/pBR322/pUC origin of replication
   4423..5283    -  CDS            AmpR: β-lactamase confers resistance to ampicillin, carbenicillin, and related antibiotics
   5284..5325    -  promoter       AmpR promoter (fragment): bla
   5388..5436    +  polyA_signal   poly(A) signal: synthetic polyadenylation signal
   5450..5541    +  misc_feature   pause site: RNA polymerase II transcriptional pause signal from the human α2 globin gene
