[The description below was written by a language model from this plasmid's Addgene catalogue record and pLannotate feature annotations shown in this document.]
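Description:
pTYC3_pPromALB_enh50363_FireflyLuc is a firefly luciferase enhancer-reporter plasmid built on the pGL4.10 backbone. It is maintained in E. coli at high copy through a ColE1/pUC-type origin and selected with ampicillin via the β-lactamase (AmpR) gene. The sequenced plasmid is 5,541 nt. As is typical for this vector family, a synthetic poly(A) signal and an RNA polymerase II transcriptional pause site from the human α2-globin gene sit upstream of the cloning region. These elements block read-through transcription from the backbone that would otherwise raise background reporter signal.

The payload is a 972 bp mouse genomic fragment, liver DNase hypersensitive site #50363 (mm9 chromosome 7). It was inserted by ligation-independent cloning into the KpnI/XhoI-cut parental vector pPromALB_FireflyLuc, which places it upstream of a minimal albumin promoter driving the synthetic luc2 firefly luciferase coding sequence, terminated by an SV40 poly(A) signal. The albumin promoter itself is not annotated in the feature table, but it presumably lies in the unannotated interval between the insert and luc2. The automated annotation flags a short Cyp2b10 coding fragment within the insert region, suggesting that the cloned genomic segment overlaps part of that cytochrome P450 locus. The short PGK poly(A), SV40 large T antigen and TcR fragment hits are probably incidental or vestigial matches rather than functional parts.

The design tests whether the candidate regulatory region increases transcription from a weak, liver-appropriate promoter, with luciferase activity as the readout. The associated work concerns condition-specific enhancer discovery in mouse liver in vivo, so this plasmid probably serves to assay an individual candidate enhancer.
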