Addgene plasmid #220287: pTYC3_pPromALB_enh50363_FireflyLuc
Purpose: Firefly luciferase with mouse liver DNase hypersensitive site # 50363 cloned into KpnI/XhoI-digested pPromALB_FireflyLuc
Depositing lab: David Waxman. Depositing organization: Boston University Main Campus. Publication: HDI-STARR-seq: Condition-specific enhancer discovery in mouse liver in vivo. Chang TY, Waxman DJ. BMC Genomics. 2024 Dec 24;25(1):1240. doi: 10.1186/s12864-024-11162-9. PubMed 39716078.
Backbone
  Vector backbone: pGL4.10
  Vector type: Luciferase
Growth in bacteria
  Bacterial resistance: Ampicillin, 100 μg/mL
  Growth temperature: 37°C
  Growth strain: NEB Stable
  Copy number: High Copy
Gene/Insert
  Gene/Insert name: mouse liver DNase hypersensitive site # 50363 (alt name: all_tcpo_peak_50363, mm9 genome- chr7 : 26681891-26682863)
  Species: M. musculus (mouse)
  Insert size (bp): 972
  Promoter: minimal albumin promoter
  Cloning method: Ligation Independent Cloning
Terms and licenses: Academic/Nonprofit Terms; Industry Terms: Not Available to Industry
How to cite: pTYC3_pPromALB_enh50363_FireflyLuc was a gift from David Waxman (Addgene plasmid # 220287 ; http://n2t.net/addgene:220287 ; RRID:Addgene_220287)
